Addgene plasmid #221332: pET28a-FKBP-empty
Purpose: Protein overexpression in bacteria
Depositing lab: Jonathan Kagan. Depositing organization: Boston Children's Hospital. Publication: pLxIS-containing domains are biochemically flexible regulators of interferons and metabolism. Landau LM, Chaudhary N, Tien YC, Rogozinska M, Joshi S, Yao C, Crowley J, Hullahalli K, Campbell IW, Waldor MK, Haigis M, Kagan JC. Mol Cell. 2024 Jul 11;84(13):2436-2454.e10. doi: 10.1016/j.molcel.2024.05.030. Epub 2024 Jun 25. PubMed 38925114.
Backbone
  Vector backbone: pET28a
  Vector type: Bacterial Expression
Growth in bacteria
  Bacterial resistance: Kanamycin, 50 μg/mL
  Growth temperature: 37°C
  Growth strain: NEB Stable
  Copy number: High Copy
Gene/Insert
  Gene/Insert name: 6xHis-3xFKBP empty scaffold
  Species: Synthetic
  Promoter: T7
  Cloning method: Restriction Enzyme; 5′ cloning site BamHI (not destroyed); 3′ cloning site EcoRI (not destroyed)
  Sequencing primers: 5′ n/a
Terms and licenses: Academic/Nonprofit Terms; Industry Terms: Not Available to Industry
How to cite: pET28a-FKBP-empty was a gift from Jonathan Kagan (Addgene plasmid # 221332 ; http://n2t.net/addgene:221332 ; RRID:Addgene_221332)
