[The description below was written by a language model from this plasmid's Addgene catalogue record and pLannotate feature annotations shown in this document.]
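Description:
pET28a-FKBP-empty is a bacterial expression plasmid built on the pET28a backbone for overproducing a synthetic 6xHis-tagged, three-copy FKBP scaffold in E. coli. It is selected with kanamycin through the aph(3')-Ia KanR gene and replicates from a ColE1/pMB1-type origin. The feature table also shows the bom and rop elements typical of pBR322-derived pET vectors, although the catalogue lists the plasmid as high copy. An f1 origin is present as well. Short tetracycline-resistance fragments and a partial AmpR promoter are backbone remnants, not functional markers.

Expression is driven by a T7 promoter with an adjacent lac operator and the strong T7 gene 10 ribosome binding site, and the plasmid carries its own lacI gene. Transcription therefore needs a host that supplies T7 RNA polymerase, is held off by the lac repressor, and can be induced with IPTG. It ends at the T7 terminator. The reading frame begins with an N-terminal His tag (partly annotated as a composite tag fragment because the sequence numbering starts within it), followed by thrombin and TEV protease cleavage sites for tag removal. Downstream, the annotation software identifies one full human FKBP1A (FKBP12) unit and an adjacent FKBP-like fragment. The region upstream of these is unannotated and may hold the remaining repeat of the 3xFKBP array, but the table does not confirm this. A vector-derived C-terminal His sequence is also annotated near the terminator.

The insert sits between retained BamHI and EcoRI sites. The "empty" name suggests a scaffold-only version without a fused domain of interest, probably a control or cloning recipient, though the record states only protein overexpression in bacteria.
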