Features (pLannotate 1.2.2; 23 found; start..end, strand, type, name):
      1..17      +  CDS            capTEV™ (fragment): composite tag for in vivo biotinylation, TEV protease cleavage, and 6xHis tagging
     28..45      +  CDS            thrombin site: thrombin recognition and cleavage site
     52..72      +  CDS            TEV site: tobacco etch virus (TEV) protease recognition and cleavage site
    577..861     +  CDS            FPR2 (fragment): FKBP2_CRYNB - Protein inferred from homology: Swiss-Prot protein existence level 3. PPIases accelerate the folding of proteins. It catalyzes the cis-trans isomerization of proline imidic peptide bonds in oligopeptides (By similarity). From Cryptococcus neoformans var. neoformans serotype D (strain B-3501A) (Filobasidiella neoformans).
    856..1176    +  CDS            FKBP1A: FKB1A_HUMAN - Also known as FKBP1, FKBP12. Experimental evidence at protein level: Swiss-Prot protein existence level 1. Keeps in an inactive conformation TGFBR1, the TGF-beta type I serine/threonine kinase receptor, preventing TGF-beta receptor activation in absence of ligand. Recruits SMAD7 to ACVR1B which prevents the association of SMAD2 and SMAD3 with the activin receptor complex, thereby blocking the activin signal. May modulate the RYR1 calcium channel activity. PPIases accelerate the folding of proteins. It catalyzes the cis-trans isomerization of proline imidic peptide bonds in oligop
   1241..1258    +  CDS            9xHis (fragment): 9xHis affinity tag
   1268..1317    +  CDS            SET1 (fragment): solubility-enhancement tag derived from T7 phage gene 10B
   1325..1372    +  terminator     T7 terminator: transcription terminator for bacteriophage T7 RNA polymerase
   1409..1837    +  rep_origin     f1 ori (sequence partly withheld): f1 bacteriophage origin of replication; arrow indicates direction of (+) strand synthesis
   1890..1947    +  promoter       AmpR promoter (fragment): bla
   1956..2771    -  CDS            KanR: aminoglycoside phosphotransferase; aph(3')-Ia; confers resistance to kanamycin in bacteria or G418 (Geneticin®) in eukaryotes
   2893..3481    +  rep_origin     ori: high-copy-number ColE1/pMB1/pBR322/pUC origin of replication
   3667..3806    -  misc_feature   bom: basis of mobility region from pBR322
   3908..4099    -  CDS            rop: Rop protein, which maintains plasmids at low copy number; rop
   4116..4496    +  CDS            YPB1_ECOLX: Protein predicted: Swiss-Prot protein existence level 4. From Escherichia coli.
   4568..4859    -  CDS            TcR (fragment): tetracycline efflux protein; tet; confers resistance to tetracycline
   4874..4895    -  protein_bind   CAP binding site: CAP binding activates transcription in the presence of cAMP. E. coli catabolite activator protein
   4908..5990    -  CDS            lacI: lac repressor; lacI; The lac repressor binds to the lac operator to inhibit transcription in E. coli. This inhibition can be relieved by adding lactose or isopropyl-β-D-thiogalactopyranoside (IPTG).
   5991..6068    -  promoter       lacI promoter: lacI
   6076..6355    -  CDS            TcR (fragment): tetracycline efflux protein; tet; confers resistance to tetracycline
   6377..6395    +  promoter       T7 promoter: promoter for bacteriophage T7 RNA polymerase
   6396..6420    +  protein_bind   lac operator: The lac repressor binds to the lac operator to inhibit transcription in E. coli. This inhibition can be relieved by adding lactose or isopropyl-β-D-thiogalactopyranoside (IPTG). lac repressor encoded by lacI
   6435..6457    +  RBS            RBS: efficient ribosome binding site from bacteriophage T7 gene 10 (Olins and Rangwala, 1989)
>Addgene plasmid #221332 | pET28a-FKBP-empty | addgene full sequence | sequence record 438545 | Addgene NGS Result
CATCATCATCATCATCACAGCAGCGGCCTGGTGCCGCGCGGCAGCCATATGGAAAACCTGTATTTTCAGG
GCGGATCCGCCACCATGGACTACAAGGATCACGACGGTGATTACGCATATGGGGCTACAGGCCATCCTGG
GATCATTCCCCCGCATGCGACACTTGTGTTTGATGTAGAGCTGTTGAAGTTGGAGACGCGGGGAGTTCAA
GTCGAAACGATTTCACCAGGTGATGGACGCACCTTTCCTAAACGGGGACAAACGTGCGTCGTGCATTACA
CCGGTATGCTGGAAGACGGCAAGAAAGTCGATTCAAGCCGCGATAGAAATAAACCCTTCAAATTCATGCT
TGGAAAACAGGAAGTAATACGCGGATGGGAAGAGGGTGTGGCGCAAATGTCTGTCGGGCAAAGAGCTAAA
CTGACAATAAGTCCTGATTACGCGTACGGTGCGACTGGGCACCCTGGTATCATTCCGCCGCACGCGACAC
TTGTCTTCGACGTCGAGTTACTTAAGCTTGAGACGCGGGGGGTGCAGGTAGAGACTATTTCGCCCGGTGA
CGGAAGAACTTTCCCAAAGCGGGGACAGACCTGTGTTGTCCACTACACTGGGATGTTGGAGGATGGTAAG
AAAGTTGACTCAAGTCGTGATCGCAACAAACCCTTTAAGTTTATGCTTGGGAAGCAGGAAGTCATCAGAG
GTTGGGAAGAAGGCGTAGCTCAGATGTCAGTGGGACAACGGGCCAAATTAACCATCAGTCCAGACTACGC
CTACGGAGCCACCGGTCACCCAGGGATCATACCACCTCACGCAACCTTAGTGTTCGATGTGGAACTTTTA
AAGTTAGAGACGCGCGGTGTACAAGTGGAAACAATCAGTCCAGGGGATGGGAGAACATTCCCCAAAAGAG
GCCAGACGTGTGTCGTGCACTATACGGGGATGTTAGAAGATGGGAAAAAGGTCGATTCGTCACGCGACCG
CAACAAACCGTTTAAATTCATGTTGGGAAAGCAGGAGGTGATTCGCGGCTGGGAGGAAGGTGTGGCACAG
ATGAGCGTGGGCCAGAGAGCAAAACTGACTATCTCTCCTGATTATGCCTACGGCGCGACGGGCCACCCTG
GCATAATTCCACCCCACGCTACCCTGGTATTCGATGTCGAGCTTCTGAAGCTTGAGGGTGCTGGGGCTGG
GGCTTGATAAGAATTCGAGCTCCGTCGACAAGCTTGCGGCCGCACTCGAGCACCACCACCACCACCACTG
AGATCCGGCTGCTAACAAAGCCCGAAAGGAAGCTGAGTTGGCTGCTGCCACCGCTGAGCAATAACTAGCA
TAACCCCTTGGGGCCTCTAAACGGGTCTTGAGGGGTTTTTTGCTGAAAGGAGGAACTATATCCGGATTGG
CGAATGGG
[124 nt withheld, positions 1409-1532]
C
[91 nt withheld, positions 1534-1624]
A
[49 nt withheld, positions 1626-1674]
CCTTTGACGTTGGAGTCCACGTTCTTT
[37 nt withheld, positions 1702-1738]
ACCCTATCTCGGTCTATTCTTTTGATTTATAAGGGATTTTGCCGATTTCGGCCTATTGGTTAAAAAATGA
GCTGATTTAACAAAAATTTAACGCGAATTTTAACAAAATATTAACGCTTACAATTTAGGTGGCACTTTTC
GGGGAAATGTGCGCGGAACCCCTATTTGTTTATTTTTCTAAATACATTCAAATATGTATCCGCTCATGAA
TTAATTCTTAGAAAAACTCATCGAGCATCAAATGAAACTGCAATTTATTCATATCAGGATTATCAATACC
ATATTTTTGAAAAAGCCGTTTCTGTAATGAAGGAGAAAACTCACCGAGGCAGTTCCATAGGATGGCAAGA
TCCTGGTATCGGTCTGCGATTCCGACTCGTCCAACATCAATACAACCTATTAATTTCCCCTCGTCAAAAA
TAAGGTTATCAAGTGAGAAATCACCATGAGTGACGACTGAATCCGGTGAGAATGGCAAAAGTTTATGCAT
TTCTTTCCAGACTTGTTCAACAGGCCAGCCATTACGCTCGTCATCAAAATCACTCGCATCAACCAAACCG
TTATTCATTCGTGATTGCGCCTGAGCGAGACGAAATACGCGATCGCTGTTAAAAGGACAATTACAAACAG
GAATCGAATGCAACCGGCGCAGGAACACTGCCAGCGCATCAACAATATTTTCACCTGAATCAGGATATTC
TTCTAATACCTGGAATGCTGTTTTCCCGGGGATCGCAGTGGTGAGTAACCATGCATCATCAGGAGTACGG
ATAAAATGCTTGATGGTCGGAAGAGGCATAAATTCCGTCAGCCAGTTTAGTCTGACCATCTCATCTGTAA
CATCATTGGCAACGCTACCTTTGCCATGTTTCAGAAACAACTCTGGCGCATCGGGCTTCCCATACAATCG
ATAGATTGTCGCACCTGATTGCCCGACATTATCGCGAGCCCATTTATACCCATATAAATCAGCATCCATG
TTGGAATTTAATCGCGGCCTAGAGCAAGACGTTTCCCGTTGAATATGGCTCATAACACCCCTTGTATTAC
TGTTTATGTAAGCAGACAGTTTTATTGTTCATGACCAAAATCCCTTAACGTGAGTTTTCGTTCCACTGAG
CGTCAGACCCCGTAGAAAAGATCAAAGGATCTTCTTGAGATCCTTTTTTTCTGCGCGTAATCTGCTGCTT
GCAAACAAAAAAACCACCGCTACCAGCGGTGGTTTGTTTGCCGGATCAAGAGCTACCAACTCTTTTTCCG
AAGGTAACTGGCTTCAGCAGAGCGCAGATACCAAATACTGTCCTTCTAGTGTAGCCGTAGTTAGGCCACC
ACTTCAAGAACTCTGTAGCACCGCCTACATACCTCGCTCTGCTAATCCTGTTACCAGTGGCTGCTGCCAG
TGGCGATAAGTCGTGTCTTACCGGGTTGGACTCAAGACGATAGTTACCGGATAAGGCGCAGCGGTCGGGC
TGAACGGGGGGTTCGTGCACACAGCCCAGCTTGGAGCGAACGACCTACACCGAACTGAGATACCTACAGC
GTGAGCTATGAGAAAGCGCCACGCTTCCCGAAGGGAGAAAGGCGGACAGGTATCCGGTAAGCGGCAGGGT
CGGAACAGGAGAGCGCACGAGGGAGCTTCCAGGGGGAAACGCCTGGTATCTTTATAGTCCTGTCGGGTTT
CGCCACCTCTGACTTGAGCGTCGATTTTTGTGATGCTCGTCAGGGGGGCGGAGCCTATGGAAAAACGCCA
GCAACGCGGCCTTTTTACGGTTCCTGGCCTTTTGCTGGCCTTTTGCTCACATGTTCTTTCCTGCGTTATC
CCCTGATTCTGTGGATAACCGTATTACCGCCTTTGAGTGAGCTGATACCGCTCGCCGCAGCCGAACGACC
GAGCGCAGCGAGTCAGTGAGCGAGGAAGCGGAAGAGCGCCTGATGCGGTATTTTCTCCTTACGCATCTGT
GCGGTATTTCACACCGCAATGGTGCACTCTCAGTACAATCTGCTCTGATGCCGCATAGTTAAGCCAGTAT
ACACTCCGCTATCGCTACGTGACTGGGTCATGGCTGCGCCCCGACACCCGCCAACACCCGCTGACGCGCC
CTGACGGGCTTGTCTGCTCCCGGCATCCGCTTACAGACAAGCTGTGACCGTCTCCGGGAGCTGCATGTGT
CAGAGGTTTTCACCGTCATCACCGAAACGCGCGAGGCAGCTGCGGTAAAGCTCATCAGCGTGGTCGTGAA
GCGATTCACAGATGTCTGCCTGTTCATCCGCGTCCAGCTCGTTGAGTTTCTCCAGAAGCGTTAATGTCTG
GCTTCTGATAAAGCGGGCCATGTTAAGGGCGGTTTTTTCCTGTTTGGTCACTGATGCCTCCGTGTAAGGG
GGATTTCTGTTCATGGGGGTAATGATACCGATGAAACGAGAGAGGATGCTCACGATACGGGTTACTGATG
ATGAACATGCCCGGTTACTGGAACGTTGTGAGGGTAAACAACTGGCGGTATGGATGCGGCGGGACCAGAG
AAAAATCACTCAGGGTCAATGCCAGCGCTTCGTTAATACAGATGTAGGTGTTCCACAGGGTAGCCAGCAG
CATCCTGCGATGCAGATCCGGAACATAATGGTGCAGGGCGCTGACTTCCGCGTTTCCAGACTTTACGAAA
CACGGAAACCGAAGACCATTCATGTTGTTGCTCAGGTCGCAGACGTTTTGCAGCAGCAGTCGCTTCACGT
TCGCTCGCGTATCGGTGATTCATTCTGCTAACCAGTAAGGCAACCCCGCCAGCCTAGCCGGGTCCTCAAC
GACAGGAGCACGATCATGCGCACCCGTGGGGCCGCCATGCCGGCGATAATGGCCTGCTTCTCGCCGAAAC
GTTTGGTGGCGGGACCAGTGACGAAGGCTTGAGCGAGGGCGTGCAAGATTCCGAATACCGCAAGCGACAG
GCCGATCATCGTCGCGCTCCAGCGAAAGCGGTCCTCGCCGAAAATGACCCAGAGCGCTGCCGGCACCTGT
CCTACGAGTTGCATGATAAAGAAGACAGTCATAAGTGCGGCGACGATAGTCATGCCCCGCGCCCACCGGA
AGGAGCTGACTGGGTTGAAGGCTCTCAAGGGCATCGGTCGAGATCCCGGTGCCTAATGAGTGAGCTAACT
TACATTAATTGCGTTGCGCTCACTGCCCGCTTTCCAGTCGGGAAACCTGTCGTGCCAGCTGCATTAATGA
ATCGGCCAACGCGCGGGGAGAGGCGGTTTGCGTATTGGGCGCCAGGGTGGTTTTTCTTTTCACCAGTGAG
ACGGGCAACAGCTGATTGCCCTTCACCGCCTGGCCCTGAGAGAGTTGCAGCAAGCGGTCCACGCTGGTTT
GCCCCAGCAGGCGAAAATCCTGTTTGATGGTGGTTAACGGCGGGATATAACATGAGCTGTCTTCGGTATC
GTCGTATCCCACTACCGAGATATCCGCACCAACGCGCAGCCCGGACTCGGTAATGGCGCGCATTGCGCCC
AGCGCCATCTGATCGTTGGCAACCAGCATCGCAGTGGGAACGATGCCCTCATTCAGCATTTGCATGGTTT
GTTGAAAACCGGACATGGCACTCCAGTCGCCTTCCCGTTCCGCTATCGGCTGAATTTGATTGCGAGTGAG
ATATTTATGCCAGCCAGCCAGACGCAGACGCGCCGAGACAGAACTTAATGGGCCCGCTAACAGCGCGATT
TGCTGGTGACCCAATGCGACCAGATGCTCCACGCCCAGTCGCGTACCGTCTTCATGGGAGAAAATAATAC
TGTTGATGGGTGTCTGGTCAGAGACATCAAGAAATAACGCCGGAACATTAGTGCAGGCAGCTTCCACAGC
AATGGCATCCTGGTCATCCAGCGGATAGTTAATGATCAGCCCACTGACGCGTTGCGCGAGAAGATTGTGC
ACCGCCGCTTTACAGGCTTCGACGCCGCTTCGTTCTACCATCGACACCACCACGCTGGCACCCAGTTGAT
CGGCGCGAGATTTAATCGCCGCGACAATTTGCGACGGCGCGTGCAGGGCCAGACTGGAGGTGGCAACGCC
AATCAGCAACGACTGTTTGCCCGCCAGTTGTTGTGCCACGCGGTTGGGAATGTAATTCAGCTCCGCCATC
GCCGCTTCCACTTTTTCCCGCGTTTTCGCAGAAACGTGGCTGGCCTGGTTCACCACGCGGGAAACGGTCT
GATAAGAGACACCGGCATACTCTGCGACATCGTATAACGTTACTGGTTTCACATTCACCACCCTGAATTG
ACTCTCTTCCGGGCGCTATCATGCCATACCGCGAAAGGTTTTGCGCCATTCGATGGTGTCCGGGATCTCG
ACGCTCTCCCTTATGCGACTCCTGCATTAGGAAGCAGCCCAGTAGTAGGTTGAGGCCGTTGAGCACCGCC
GCCGCAAGGAATGGTGCATGCAAGGAGATGGCGCCCAACAGTCCCCCGGCCACGGGGCCTGCCACCATAC
CCACGCCGAAACAAGCGCTCATGAGCCCGAAGTGGCGAGCCCGATCTTCCCCATCGGTGATGTCGGCGAT
ATAGGCGCCAGCAACCGCACCTGTGGCGCCGGTGATGCCGGCCACGATGCGTCCGGCGTAGAGGATCGAG
ATCTCGATCCCGCGAAATTAATACGACTCACTATAGGGGAATTGTGAGCGGATAACAATTCCCCTCTAGA
AATAATTTTGTTTAACTTTAAGAAGGAGATATACCATGGGCAGCAGC
